Addgene plasmid #104992: lenti-sgRNA neo
Purpose: (Empty Backbone) This 3rd generation lentiviral plasmid expresses a S. pyogenes CRISPR chimeric RNA element with customizable sgRNA from a U6 promoter and G418 (neomycin) resistance from an EF-1a promoter.
Depositing lab: Brett Stringer. Depositing organization: QIMR Berghofer Medical Research Institute. Publication: A reference collection of patient-derived cell line and xenograft models of proneural, classical and mesenchymal glioblastoma. Stringer BW, Day BW, D'Souza RCJ, Jamieson PR, Ensbey KS, Bruce ZC, Lim YC, Goasdoue K, Offenhauser C, Akgul S, Allan S, Robertson T, Lucas P, Tollesson G, Campbell S, Winter C, Do H, Dobrovic A, Inglis PL, Jeffree RL, Johns TG, Boyd AW. Sci Rep. 2019 Mar 20;9(1):4902. doi: 10.1038/s41598-019-41277-z. PubMed 30894629.
Backbone
  Vector backbone: lentiCRISPRv2 neo (Addgene #98292)
  Backbone manufacturer: Brett Stringer from Feng Zhang plasmid lentiCRISPR v2 (Addgene plasmid #52961)
  Backbone size (bp): 10833
  Modifications to backbone: The first of the two MluI restriction sites of lentiCRISPR v2 (Addgene plasmid #52961) was mutated (to create lentiCRISPRv2 puro, Addgene plasmid #98290) to allow the subcloning of alternative P2A-antibiotic resistance cassettes between the BamHI and remaining MluI restriction site (see lentiCRISPRv2 hygro, Addgene plasmid #98291; lentiCRISPRv2 neo, Addgene plasmid #98292; and lentiCRISPRv2 blast, Addgene plasmid #98293). The Cas9-P2A-neo cassette of lentiCRISPRv2 neo (Addgene plasmid #98292) was removed by XbaI/MluI digestion and the neomycin resistance gene sequence was cloned in its place between the XbaI and MluI restriction sites downstream of the EF-1alpha core promoter (see also lentiGuide puro, Addgene plasmid #104990; lentiGuide hygo, Addgene plasmid #104991; and lentiGuide blast, Addgene plasmid #104993).
  Vector type: Mammalian Expression, Lentiviral, CRISPR
  Selectable markers: Neomycin (select with G418)
Growth in bacteria
  Bacterial resistance: Ampicillin, 100 μg/mL
  Growth temperature: 37°C
  Growth strain: Stbl4
  Growth instructions: Single colonies of transformed STBL3 or STBL4 cells cultured in 5 ml of LB broth containing 100 micrograms/ml ampicillin for 20 hours at 37C, 200 rpm give good yields for plasmid minipreps.
  Copy number: High Copy
Resource information
  A portion of this plasmid was derived from a plasmid made by: The neomycin resistance gene sequence was amplified by PCR from pSUPERIOR.neo+GFP (OligoEngine)
Terms and licenses: Academic/Nonprofit Terms; Industry Terms: Not Available to Industry
Depositor comments: This 3rd generation lentiviral plasmid expresses a S. pyogenes CRISPR chimeric RNA element with a customizable sgRNA from a U6 promoter and neomycin (G418) resistance gene from an EF-1a core promoter. This plasmid does NOT contain Cas9. It should be used in conjunction with lentiCas9 puro, lentiCas9 hygro or lentiCas9 blast or with cell lines expressing Cas9. After cloning a double-stranded oligonucleotide specifying a gRNA between the two BsmBI restriction sites, use hU6-F (5'-GAGGGCCTATTTCCCATGATT-3') or LKO.1 5’(5'- GACTATCATATGCTTACCGT-3') to sequence the chimeric RNA element. Instruction for gRNA double-stranded oligonucleotide design and cloning can be found in the Zhang lab protocol, https://media.addgene.org/data/plasmids/52/52961/52961-attachment_B3xTwla0bkYD.pdf
How to cite: lenti-sgRNA neo was a gift from Brett Stringer (Addgene plasmid # 104992 ; http://n2t.net/addgene:104992 ; RRID:Addgene_104992)
