[The description below was written by a language model from this plasmid's Addgene catalogue record and pLannotate feature annotations shown in this document.]
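Description:
lenti-sgRNA neo is an empty third-generation lentiviral backbone for delivering a Streptococcus pyogenes-type single guide RNA to mammalian cells, derived from lentiCRISPRv2 neo by removing the Cas9-P2A-neo cassette and placing the neomycin resistance gene alone downstream of the EF-1α core promoter. It carries no Cas9 and is meant to be paired with a separate Cas9 lentivirus or with Cas9-expressing cell lines. In E. coli it is maintained as a high-copy plasmid through a ColE1/pUC-type origin with ampicillin resistance; an f1 origin is also present. Outside the viral unit sits an SV40/EM7-driven BleoR cassette inherited from the parental backbone.

The transfer unit begins with a CMV enhancer/promoter fused to a truncated HIV-1 5' LTR, which makes genomic RNA production Tat-independent. It is followed by the Ψ packaging signal with a partial gag sequence, the RRE for Rev-dependent nuclear export, and the cPPT/CTS. A human U6 Pol III promoter then drives the guide cassette. Between U6 and the gRNA scaffold lies a roughly 1.9 kb filler, part of which the annotation software matches to a bacterial deoC gene. The filler is excised with BsmBI and replaced by an annealed oligonucleotide duplex specifying the target, yielding a complete chimeric sgRNA. Downstream, the EF-1α core promoter expresses neo, allowing G418 selection of transduced cells, and a WPRE enhances transcript expression. The self-inactivating ΔU3 3' LTR, followed by a bGH polyadenylation signal, disables LTR promoter activity after integration. The construct suits gene knockout work with individual guides in a two-vector format, where the neomycin marker can be combined with Cas9 vectors carrying puromycin, hygromycin or blasticidin selection.
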