Features (pLannotate 1.2.2; 33 found; start..end, strand, type, name):
     31..83      -  misc_feature   bom (fragment): basis of mobility region from pBR322
    242..621     +  enhancer       CMV enhancer: human cytomegalovirus immediate early enhancer
    622..821     +  promoter       CMV promoter: human cytomegalovirus (CMV) immediate early promoter
    839..1019    +  LTR            5' LTR (truncated): truncated 5' long terminal repeat (LTR) from HIV-1
   1066..1191    +  misc_feature   HIV-1 Ψ: packaging signal of human immunodeficiency virus type 1
   1175..1538    +  CDS            HIV-1 gag (fragment): gag protein from human immunodeficiency virus 1; gag
   1684..1917    +  misc_feature   RRE: The Rev response element (RRE) of HIV-1 allows for Rev-dependent mRNA export from the nucleus to the cytoplasm.
   2294..2394    +  CDS            Rev (fragment): human immunodeficiency virus 1 (HIV-1) Rev protein; rev; enhances nuclear export of unspliced and incompletely spliced viral mRNAs
   2444..2561    +  misc_feature   cPPT/CTS: central polypurine tract and central termination sequence of HIV-1
   2612..2852    +  promoter       U6 promoter: RNA polymerase III promoter for human U6 snRNA
   3038..3697    -  CDS            deoC1: DEOC1_STAAN - Also known as dra. Experimental evidence at protein level: Swiss-Prot protein existence level 1. Catalyzes a reversible aldol reaction between acetaldehyde and D-glyceraldehyde 3-phosphate to generate 2-deoxy-D-ribose 5- phosphate. From Staphylococcus aureus (strain N315).
   4742..4817    +  misc_RNA       gRNA scaffold: guide RNA scaffold for the Streptococcus pyogenes CRISPR/Cas9 system
   4835..4853    +  CDS            small t antigen (fragment): SV40 (simian virus 40) small t antigen
   4879..5090    +  promoter       EF-1α core promoter: core promoter for human elongation factor EF-1α
   5115..5906    +  CDS            neo: KKA2_KLEPN - Also known as kan, nptII. Experimental evidence at protein level: Swiss-Prot protein existence level 1. Resistance to kanamycin, neomycin, paromomycin, ribostamycin, butirosin and gentamicin B. From Klebsiella pneumoniae.
   5925..6513    +  misc_feature   WPRE: woodchuck hepatitis virus posttranscriptional regulatory element
   6564..6583    +  misc_feature   cPPT/CTS (fragment): central polypurine tract and central termination sequence of HIV-1
   6585..6818    +  LTR            3' LTR (ΔU3): self-inactivating 3' long terminal repeat (LTR) from HIV-1
   6850..7074    +  polyA_signal   bGH poly(A) signal: bovine growth hormone polyadenylation signal
   7078..7099    +  promoter       SV40 promoter (fragment): SV40 enhancer and early promoter
   7120..7548    +  rep_origin     f1 ori (sequence partly withheld): f1 bacteriophage origin of replication; arrow indicates direction of (+) strand synthesis
   7562..7891    +  promoter       SV40 promoter: SV40 enhancer and early promoter
   7939..7986    +  promoter       EM7 promoter: synthetic bacterial promoter&nbsp
   8005..8379    +  CDS            BleoR: antibiotic-binding protein; Sh ble from Streptoalloteichus hindustanus; confers resistance to bleomycin, phleomycin, and Zeocin™
   8389..8514    +  CDS            ble (fragment): BLE_KLEPN - Experimental evidence at protein level: Swiss-Prot protein existence level 1. Binding protein with a strong affinity to the bleomycin family of antibiotics. Binds to CL990; an antimitotic-antibiotic compound. From Klebsiella pneumoniae.
   8509..8630    +  polyA_signal   SV40 poly(A) signal: SV40 polyadenylation signal
   8701..8723    -  protein_bind   lac operator (fragment): The lac repressor binds to the lac operator to inhibit transcription in E. coli. This inhibition can be relieved by adding lactose or isopropyl-β-D-thiogalactopyranoside (IPTG). lac repressor encoded by lacI
   8727..8757    -  promoter       lac promoter: promoter for the E. coli lac operon
   8772..8793    -  protein_bind   CAP binding site: CAP binding activates transcription in the presence of cAMP. E. coli catabolite activator protein
   8806..8898    -  CDS            lacI (fragment): lac repressor; lacI; The lac repressor binds to the lac operator to inhibit transcription in E. coli. This inhibition can be relieved by adding lactose or isopropyl-β-D-thiogalactopyranoside (IPTG).
   9081..9669    -  rep_origin     ori: high-copy-number ColE1/pMB1/pBR322/pUC origin of replication
   9840..10700   -  CDS            AmpR: β-lactamase; bla; confers resistance to ampicillin, carbenicillin, and related antibiotics
  10701..10805   -  promoter       AmpR promoter: bla
>Addgene plasmid #104992 | lenti-sgRNA neo | addgene full sequence | sequence record 213507 | Addgene NGS Result
GTCGACGGATCGGGAGATCTCCCGATCCCCTATGGTGCACTCTCAGTACAATCTGCTCTGATGCCGCATA
GTTAAGCCAGTATCTGCTCCCTGCTTGTGTGTTGGAGGTCGCTGAGTAGTGCGCGAGCAAAATTTAAGCT
ACAACAAGGCAAGGCTTGACCGACAATTGCATGAAGAATCTGCTTAGGGTTAGGCGTTTTGCGCTGCTTC
GCGATGTACGGGCCAGATATACGCGCGCGTTGACATTGATTATTGACTAGTTATTAATAGTAATCAATTA
CGGGGTCATTAGTTCATAGCCCATATATGGAGTTCCGCGTTACATAACTTACGGTAAATGGCCCGCCTGG
CTGACCGCCCAACGACCCCCGCCCATTGACGTCAATAATGACGTATGTTCCCATAGTAACGCCAATAGGG
ACTTTCCATTGACGTCAATGGGTGGAGTATTTACGGTAAACTGCCCACTTGGCAGTACATCAAGTGTATC
ATATGCCAAGTACGCCCCCTATTGACGTCAATGACGGTAAATGGCCCGCCTGGCATTATGCCCAGTACAT
GACCTTATGGGACTTTCCTACTTGGCAGTACATCTACGTATTAGTCATCGCTATTACCATGGTGATGCGG
TTTTGGCAGTACATCAATGGGCGTGGATAGCGGTTTGACTCACGGGGATTTCCAAGTCTCCACCCCATTG
ACGTCAATGGGAGTTTGTTTTGGCACCAAAATCAACGGGACTTTCCAAAATGTCGTAACAACTCCGCCCC
ATTGACGCAAATGGGCGGTAGGCGTGTACGGTGGGAGGTCTATATAAGCAGCGCGTTTTGCCTGTACTGG
GTCTCTCTGGTTAGACCAGATCTGAGCCTGGGAGCTCTCTGGCTAACTAGGGAACCCACTGCTTAAGCCT
CAATAAAGCTTGCCTTGAGTGCTTCAAGTAGTGTGTGCCCGTCTGTTGTGTGACTCTGGTAACTAGAGAT
CCCTCAGACCCTTTTAGTCAGTGTGGAAAATCTCTAGCAGTGGCGCCCGAACAGGGACTTGAAAGCGAAA
GGGAAACCAGAGGAGCTCTCTCGACGCAGGACTCGGCTTGCTGAAGCGCGCACGGCAAGAGGCGAGGGGC
GGCGACTGGTGAGTACGCCAAAAATTTTGACTAGCGGAGGCTAGAAGGAGAGAGATGGGTGCGAGAGCGT
CAGTATTAAGCGGGGGAGAATTAGATCGCGATGGGAAAAAATTCGGTTAAGGCCAGGGGGAAAGAAAAAA
TATAAATTAAAACATATAGTATGGGCAAGCAGGGAGCTAGAACGATTCGCAGTTAATCCTGGCCTGTTAG
AAACATCAGAAGGCTGTAGACAAATACTGGGACAGCTACAACCATCCCTTCAGACAGGATCAGAAGAACT
TAGATCATTATATAATACAGTAGCAACCCTCTATTGTGTGCATCAAAGGATAGAGATAAAAGACACCAAG
GAAGCTTTAGACAAGATAGAGGAAGAGCAAAACAAAAGTAAGACCACCGCACAGCAAGCGGCCGCTGATC
TTCAGACCTGGAGGAGGAGATATGAGGGACAATTGGAGAAGTGAATTATATAAATATAAAGTAGTAAAAA
TTGAACCATTAGGAGTAGCACCCACCAAGGCAAAGAGAAGAGTGGTGCAGAGAGAAAAAAGAGCAGTGGG
AATAGGAGCTTTGTTCCTTGGGTTCTTGGGAGCAGCAGGAAGCACTATGGGCGCAGCGTCAATGACGCTG
ACGGTACAGGCCAGACAATTATTGTCTGGTATAGTGCAGCAGCAGAACAATTTGCTGAGGGCTATTGAGG
CGCAACAGCATCTGTTGCAACTCACAGTCTGGGGCATCAAGCAGCTCCAGGCAAGAATCCTGGCTGTGGA
AAGATACCTAAAGGATCAACAGCTCCTGGGGATTTGGGGTTGCTCTGGAAAACTCATTTGCACCACTGCT
GTGCCTTGGAATGCTAGTTGGAGTAATAAATCTCTGGAACAGATTTGGAATCACACGACCTGGATGGAGT
GGGACAGAGAAATTAACAATTACACAAGCTTAATACACTCCTTAATTGAAGAATCGCAAAACCAGCAAGA
AAAGAATGAACAAGAATTATTGGAATTAGATAAATGGGCAAGTTTGTGGAATTGGTTTAACATAACAAAT
TGGCTGTGGTATATAAAATTATTCATAATGATAGTAGGAGGCTTGGTAGGTTTAAGAATAGTTTTTGCTG
TACTTTCTATAGTGAATAGAGTTAGGCAGGGATATTCACCATTATCGTTTCAGACCCACCTCCCAACCCC
GAGGGGACCCGACAGGCCCGAAGGAATAGAAGAAGAAGGTGGAGAGAGAGACAGAGACAGATCCATTCGA
TTAGTGAACGGATCGGCACTGCGTGCGCCAATTCTGCAGACAAATGGCAGTATTCATCCACAATTTTAAA
AGAAAAGGGGGGATTGGGGGGTACAGTGCAGGGGAAAGAATAGTAGACATAATAGCAACAGACATACAAA
CTAAAGAATTACAAAAACAAATTACAAAAATTCAAAATTTTCGGGTTTATTACAGGGACAGCAGAGATCC
AGTTTGGTTAATTAAGGTACCGAGGGCCTATTTCCCATGATTCCTTCATATTTGCATATACGATACAAGG
CTGTTAGAGAGATAATTAGAATTAATTTGACTGTAAACACAAAGATATTAGTACAAAATACGTGACGTAG
AAAGTAATAATTTCTTGGGTAGTTTGCAGTTTTAAAATTATGTTTTAAAATGGACTATCATATGCTTACC
GTAACTTGAAAGTATTTCGATTTCTTGGCTTTATATATCTTGTGGAAAGGACGAAACACCGGAGACGGTT
GTAAATGAGCACACAAAATACACATGCTAAAATATTATATTCTATGACCTTTATAAAATCAACCAAAATC
TTCTTTTTAATAACTTTAGTATCAATAATTAGAATTTTTATGTTCCTTTTTGCAAACTTTTAATAAAAAT
GAGCAAAATAAAAAAACGCTAGTTTTAGTAACTCGCGTTGTTTTCTTCACCTTTAATAATAGCTACTCCA
CCACTTGTTCCTAAGCGGTCAGCTCCTGCTTCAATCATTTTTTGAGCATCTTCAAATGTTCTAACTCCAC
CAGCTGCTTTAACTAAAGCATTGTCTTTAACAACTGACTTCATTAGTTTAACATCTTCAAATGTTGCACC
TGATTTTGAAAATCCTGTTGATGTTTTAACAAATTCTAATCCAGCTTCAACAGCTATTTCACAAGCTTTC
ATGATTTCTTCTTTTGTTAATAAACAATTTTCCATAATACATTTAACAACATGTGATCCAGCTGCTTTTT
TTACAGCTTTCATGTCTTCTAAAACTAATTCATAATTTTTGTCTTTTAATGCACCAATATTTAATACCAT
ATCAATTTCTGTTGCACCATCTTTAATTGCTTCAGAAACTTCGAATGCTTTTGTAGCTGTTGTGCATGCA
CCTAGAGGAAAACCTACAACATTTGTTATTCCTACATTTGTGCCTTTTAATAATTCTTTACAATAGCTTG
TTCAATATGAATTAACACAAACTGTTGCAAAATCAAATTCAATTGCTTCATCACATAATTGTTTAATTTC
AGCTTTCGTAGCATCTTGTTTTAATAATGTGTGATCTATATATTTGTTTAGTTTCATTTTTTCTCCTATA
TATTCATTTTTAATTTTAATTCTTTAATAATTTCGTCTACTTTAACTTTAGCGTTTTGAACAGATTCACC
AACACCTATAAAATAAATTTTTAGTTTAGGTTCAGTTCCACTTGGGCGAACAGCAAATCATGACTTATCT
TCTAAATAAAATTTTAGTAAGTCTTGTCCTGGCATATTATACATTCCATCGATGTAGTCTTCAACATTAA
CAACTTTAAGTCCAGCAATTTGAGTTAAGGGTGTTGCTCTCAATGATTTCATTAATGGTTCAATTTTTAA
TTTCTTTTCTTCTGGTTTAAAATTCAAGTTTAAAGTGAAAGTGTAATATGCACCCATTTCTTTAAATAAA
TCTTCTAAATAGTCTACTAATGTTTTATTTTGTTTTTTATAAAATCAAGCAGCCTCTGCTATTAATATAG
AAGCTTGTATTCCATCTTTATCTCTAGCTGAGTCATCAATTACATATCCATAACTTTCTTCATAAGCAAA
AACAAAATTTAATCCGTTATCTTCTTCTTTAGCAATTTCTCTACCCATTCATTTAAATCCAGTTAAAGTT
TTTACAATATTAACTCCATATTTTTCATGAGCGATTCTATCACCCAAATCACTTGTTACAAAACTTGAAT
ATAGAGCCGGATTTTTTGGAATGCTATTTAAGCGTTTTAGATTTGATAATTTTCAATCAATTAAAATTGG
TCCTGTTTGATTTCCATCTAATCTTACAAAATGACCATCATGTTTTATTGCCATTCCAAATCTGTCAGCA
TCTGGGTCATTCATAATAATAATATCTGCATCATGTTTAATACCATATTCAAGCGGTATTTTTCATGCAG
GATCAAATTCTGGATTTGGATTTACAACATTTTTAAATGTTTCATCTTCAAATGCATGCTCTTCAACCTC
AATAACGTTATATCCTGATTCACGTAATATTTTTGGGGTAAATTTAGTTCCTGTTCCATTAACTGCGCTA
AAAATAATTTTTAAATCTTTTTTAGCTTCTTGCTCTTTTTTGTACGTCTCTGTTTTAGAGCTAGAAATAG
CAAGTTAAAATAAGGCTAGTCCGTTATCAACTTGAAAAAGTGGCACCGAGTCGGTGCTTTTTTGAATTCG
CTAGCTAGGTCTTGAAAGGAGTGGGAATTGGCTCCGGTGCCCGTCAGTGGGCAGAGCGCACATCGCCCAC
AGTCCCCGAGAAGTTGGGGGGAGGGGTCGGCAATTGATCCGGTGCCTAGAGAAGGTGGCGCGGGGTAAAC
TGGGAAAGTGATGTCGTGTACTGGCTCCGCCTTTTTCCCGAGGGTGGGGGAGAACCGTATATAAGTGCAG
TAGTCGCCGTGAACGTTCTTTTTCGCAACGGGTTTGCCGCCAGAACACAGGACCGGTTCTAGAGCGCTGC
CACCATGATTGAACAAGATGGATTGCACGCAGGTTCTCCGGCCGCTTGGGTGGAGAGGCTATTCGGCTAT
GACTGGGCACAACAGACAATCGGCTGCTCTGATGCCGCCGTGTTCCGGCTGTCAGCGCAGGGGCGCCCGG
TTCTTTTTGTCAAGACCGACCTGTCCGGTGCCCTGAATGAACTGCAGGACGAGGCAGCGCGGCTATCGTG
GCTGGCCACGACGGGCGTTCCTTGCGCAGCTGTGCTCGACGTTGTCACTGAAGCGGGAAGGGACTGGCTG
CTATTGGGCGAAGTGCCGGGGCAGGATCTCCTGTCATCTCACCTTGCTCCTGCCGAGAAAGTATCCATCA
TGGCTGATGCAATGCGGCGGCTGCATACGCTTGATCCGGCTACCTGCCCATTCGACCACCAAGCGAAACA
TCGCATCGAGCGAGCACGTACTCGGATGGAAGCCGGTCTTGTCGATCAGGATGATCTGGACGAAGAGCAT
CAGGGGCTCGCGCCAGCCGAACTGTTCGCCAGGCTCAAGGCGCGCATGCCCGACGGCGAGGATCTCGTCG
TGACCCATGGCGATGCCTGCTTGCCGAATATCATGGTGGAAAATGGCCGCTTTTCTGGATTCATCGACTG
TGGCCGGCTGGGTGTGGCGGACCGCTATCAGGACATAGCGTTGGCTACCCGTGATATTGCTGAAGAGCTT
GGCGGCGAATGGGCTGACCGCTTCCTCGTGCTTTACGGTATCGCCGCTCCCGATTCGCAGCGCATCGCCT
TCTATCGCCTTCTTGACGAGTTCTTCTGAACGCGTTAAGTCGACAATCAACCTCTGGATTACAAAATTTG
TGAAAGATTGACTGGTATTCTTAACTATGTTGCTCCTTTTACGCTATGTGGATACGCTGCTTTAATGCCT
TTGTATCATGCTATTGCTTCCCGTATGGCTTTCATTTTCTCCTCCTTGTATAAATCCTGGTTGCTGTCTC
TTTATGAGGAGTTGTGGCCCGTTGTCAGGCAACGTGGCGTGGTGTGCACTGTGTTTGCTGACGCAACCCC
CACTGGTTGGGGCATTGCCACCACCTGTCAGCTCCTTTCCGGGACTTTCGCTTTCCCCCTCCCTATTGCC
ACGGCGGAACTCATCGCCGCCTGCCTTGCCCGCTGCTGGACAGGGGCTCGGCTGTTGGGCACTGACAATT
CCGTGGTGTTGTCGGGGAAATCATCGTCCTTTCCTTGGCTGCTCGCCTGTGTTGCCACCTGGATTCTGCG
CGGGACGTCCTTCTGCTACGTCCCTTCGGCCCTCAATCCAGCGGACCTTCCTTCCCGCGGCCTGCTGCCG
GCTCTGCGGCCTCTTCCGCGTCTTCGCCTTCGCCCTCAGACGAGTCGGATCTCCCTTTGGGCCGCCTCCC
CGCGTCGACTTTAAGACCAATGACTTACAAGGCAGCTGTAGATCTTAGCCACTTTTTAAAAGAAAAGGGG
GGACTGGAAGGGCTAATTCACTCCCAACGAAGACAAGATCTGCTTTTTGCTTGTACTGGGTCTCTCTGGT
TAGACCAGATCTGAGCCTGGGAGCTCTCTGGCTAACTAGGGAACCCACTGCTTAAGCCTCAATAAAGCTT
GCCTTGAGTGCTTCAAGTAGTGTGTGCCCGTCTGTTGTGTGACTCTGGTAACTAGAGATCCCTCAGACCC
TTTTAGTCAGTGTGGAAAATCTCTAGCAGGGCCCGTTTAAACCCGCTGATCAGCCTCGACTGTGCCTTCT
AGTTGCCAGCCATCTGTTGTTTGCCCCTCCCCCGTGCCTTCCTTGACCCTGGAAGGTGCCACTCCCACTG
TCCTTTCCTAATAAAATGAGGAAATTGCATCGCATTGTCTGAGTAGGTGTCATTCTATTCTGGGGGGTGG
GGTGGGGCAGGACAGCAAGGGGGAGGATTGGGAAGACAATAGCAGGCATGCTGGGGATGCGGTGGGCTCT
ATGGCTTCTGAGGCGGAAAGAACCAGCTGGGGCTCTAGGGGGTATCCCC
[124 nt withheld, positions 7120-7243]
C
[91 nt withheld, positions 7245-7335]
A
[49 nt withheld, positions 7337-7385]
CCTTTGACGTTGGAGTCCACGTTCTTT
[37 nt withheld, positions 7413-7449]
ACCCTATCTCGGTCTATTCTTTTGATTTATAAGGGATTTTGCCGATTTCGGCCTATTGGTTAAAAAATGA
GCTGATTTAACAAAAATTTAACGCGAATTAATTCTGTGGAATGTGTGTCAGTTAGGGTGTGGAAAGTCCC
CAGGCTCCCCAGCAGGCAGAAGTATGCAAAGCATGCATCTCAATTAGTCAGCAACCAGGTGTGGAAAGTC
CCCAGGCTCCCCAGCAGGCAGAAGTATGCAAAGCATGCATCTCAATTAGTCAGCAACCATAGTCCCGCCC
CTAACTCCGCCCATCCCGCCCCTAACTCCGCCCAGTTCCGCCCATTCTCCGCCCCATGGCTGACTAATTT
TTTTTATTTATGCAGAGGCCGAGGCCGCCTCTGCCTCTGAGCTATTCCAGAAGTAGTGAGGAGGCTTTTT
TGGAGGCCTAGGCTTTTGCAAAAAGCTCCCGGGAGCTTGTATATCCATTTTCGGATCTGATCAGCACGTG
TTGACAATTAATCATCGGCATAGTATATCGGCATAGTATAATACGACAAGGTGAGGAACTAAACCATGGC
CAAGTTGACCAGTGCCGTTCCGGTGCTCACCGCGCGCGACGTCGCCGGAGCGGTCGAGTTCTGGACCGAC
CGGCTCGGGTTCTCCCGGGACTTCGTGGAGGACGACTTCGCCGGTGTGGTCCGGGACGACGTGACCCTGT
TCATCAGCGCGGTCCAGGACCAGGTGGTGCCGGACAACACCCTGGCCTGGGTGTGGGTGCGCGGCCTGGA
CGAGCTGTACGCCGAGTGGTCGGAGGTCGTGTCCACGAACTTCCGGGACGCCTCCGGGCCGGCCATGACC
GAGATCGGCGAGCAGCCGTGGGGGCGGGAGTTCGCCCTGCGCGACCCGGCCGGCAACTGCGTGCACTTCG
TGGCCGAGGAGCAGGACTGACACGTGCTACGAGATTTCGATTCCACCGCCGCCTTCTATGAAAGGTTGGG
CTTCGGAATCGTTTTCCGGGACGCCGGCTGGATGATCCTCCAGCGCGGGGATCTCATGCTGGAGTTCTTC
GCCCACCCCAACTTGTTTATTGCAGCTTATAATGGTTACAAATAAAGCAATAGCATCACAAATTTCACAA
ATAAAGCATTTTTTTCACTGCATTCTAGTTGTGGTTTGTCCAAACTCATCAATGTATCTTATCATGTCTG
TATACCGTCGACCTCTAGCTAGAGCTTGGCGTAATCATGGTCATAGCTGTTTCCTGTGTGAAATTGTTAT
CCGCTCACAATTCCACACAACATACGAGCCGGAAGCATAAAGTGTAAAGCCTGGGGTGCCTAATGAGTGA
GCTAACTCACATTAATTGCGTTGCGCTCACTGCCCGCTTTCCAGTCGGGAAACCTGTCGTGCCAGCTGCA
TTAATGAATCGGCCAACGCGCGGGGAGAGGCGGTTTGCGTATTGGGCGCTCTTCCGCTTCCTCGCTCACT
GACTCGCTGCGCTCGGTCGTTCGGCTGCGGCGAGCGGTATCAGCTCACTCAAAGGCGGTAATACGGTTAT
CCACAGAATCAGGGGATAACGCAGGAAAGAACATGTGAGCAAAAGGCCAGCAAAAGGCCAGGAACCGTAA
AAAGGCCGCGTTGCTGGCGTTTTTCCATAGGCTCCGCCCCCCTGACGAGCATCACAAAAATCGACGCTCA
AGTCAGAGGTGGCGAAACCCGACAGGACTATAAAGATACCAGGCGTTTCCCCCTGGAAGCTCCCTCGTGC
GCTCTCCTGTTCCGACCCTGCCGCTTACCGGATACCTGTCCGCCTTTCTCCCTTCGGGAAGCGTGGCGCT
TTCTCATAGCTCACGCTGTAGGTATCTCAGTTCGGTGTAGGTCGTTCGCTCCAAGCTGGGCTGTGTGCAC
GAACCCCCCGTTCAGCCCGACCGCTGCGCCTTATCCGGTAACTATCGTCTTGAGTCCAACCCGGTAAGAC
ACGACTTATCGCCACTGGCAGCAGCCACTGGTAACAGGATTAGCAGAGCGAGGTATGTAGGCGGTGCTAC
AGAGTTCTTGAAGTGGTGGCCTAACTACGGCTACACTAGAAGAACAGTATTTGGTATCTGCGCTCTGCTG
AAGCCAGTTACCTTCGGAAAAAGAGTTGGTAGCTCTTGATCCGGCAAACAAACCACCGCTGGTAGCGGTG
GTTTTTTTGTTTGCAAGCAGCAGATTACGCGCAGAAAAAAAGGATCTCAAGAAGATCCTTTGATCTTTTC
TACGGGGTCTGACGCTCAGTGGAACGAAAACTCACGTTAAGGGATTTTGGTCATGAGATTATCAAAAAGG
ATCTTCACCTAGATCCTTTTAAATTAAAAATGAAGTTTTAAATCAATCTAAAGTATATATGAGTAAACTT
GGTCTGACAGTTACCAATGCTTAATCAGTGAGGCACCTATCTCAGCGATCTGTCTATTTCGTTCATCCAT
AGTTGCCTGACTCCCCGTCGTGTAGATAACTACGATACGGGAGGGCTTACCATCTGGCCCCAGTGCTGCA
ATGATACCGCGAGACCCACGCTCACCGGCTCCAGATTTATCAGCAATAAACCAGCCAGCCGGAAGGGCCG
AGCGCAGAAGTGGTCCTGCAACTTTATCCGCCTCCATCCAGTCTATTAATTGTTGCCGGGAAGCTAGAGT
AAGTAGTTCGCCAGTTAATAGTTTGCGCAACGTTGTTGCCATTGCTACAGGCATCGTGGTGTCACGCTCG
TCGTTTGGTATGGCTTCATTCAGCTCCGGTTCCCAACGATCAAGGCGAGTTACATGATCCCCCATGTTGT
GCAAAAAAGCGGTTAGCTCCTTCGGTCCTCCGATCGTTGTCAGAAGTAAGTTGGCCGCAGTGTTATCACT
CATGGTTATGGCAGCACTGCATAATTCTCTTACTGTCATGCCATCCGTAAGATGCTTTTCTGTGACTGGT
GAGTACTCAACCAAGTCATTCTGAGAATAGTGTATGCGGCGACCGAGTTGCTCTTGCCCGGCGTCAATAC
GGGATAATACCGCGCCACATAGCAGAACTTTAAAAGTGCTCATCATTGGAAAACGTTCTTCGGGGCGAAA
ACTCTCAAGGATCTTACCGCTGTTGAGATCCAGTTCGATGTAACCCACTCGTGCACCCAACTGATCTTCA
GCATCTTTTACTTTCACCAGCGTTTCTGGGTGAGCAAAAACAGGAAGGCAAAATGCCGCAAAAAAGGGAA
TAAGGGCGACACGGAAATGTTGAATACTCATACTCTTCCTTTTTCAATATTATTGAAGCATTTATCAGGG
TTATTGTCTCATGAGCGGATACATATTTGAATGTATTTAGAAAAATAAACAAATAGGGGTTCCGCGCACA
TTTCCCCGAAAAGTGCCACCTGAC
